Addgene plasmid #117895: OsPQL upGFP
Purpose: protein expression
Depositing lab: Geoffrey Chang. Depositing organization: University of California, San Diego (UCSD).
Backbone
  Vector backbone: pPICZc
  Backbone size w/o insert (bp): 3329
  Vector type: Yeast Expression
Growth in bacteria
  Bacterial resistance: Bleocin (Zeocin), 50 μg/mL
  Growth temperature: 37°C
  Growth strain: DH5alpha
  Copy number: High Copy
Gene/Insert
  Gene/Insert name: OsPQL upGFP
  Species: Oryza sativa
  Promoter: AOX
  Tag / fusion protein: eGFP (C terminal on insert)
  Cloning method: Unknown
  Sequencing primers: 5′ GACTGGTTCCAATTGACAAGC; 3′ GCAAATGGCATTCTGACATCC
Terms and licenses: Academic/Nonprofit Terms; Industry Terms: Not Available to Industry
Depositor comments: insert amino acid sequence: MGIFSGAGAHRPSCPSAANCAKWAQTYLKYCLCSTRDGMALTLGLLSVISWGVAEVPQIITNYKHKSTEGLSLAFLMTWIVGDFFNLIGCFLEPETLPTQFYMALLYTITTVILTGQTVYYSHIYHRLKAKKARATSKPQRHQRADASLREKLLGPKVIGEIRNNSHLGATVPIPTSSPITVNTEIVRQRHGPSSLSEYYYTSARSLSSSPVPMSGTWSANYHQTNSPPEIDDQKESLVSEFSPAQYAASPLIKNSLSVVPWMSLLLGMSVLHFLVGTTHQEVPNGIVIPVGRRLLLLADDHADSSVSNGSGSGIGSFLGWAMAVIYMGGRLPQIWLNMKRGNAEGLNPLMFTFALVGNVTYVGSILVKSMDWSKLKPNLPWLVDAGGCVLLDTFIILQFLYFHYRKRHVPDEPDSADKVENLYQSMVSKGEELFTGVVPILVELDGDVNGHKFSVSGEGEGDATYGKLTLKFICTTGKLPVPWPTLVTTLTYGVQCFSRYPDHMKQHDFFKSAMPEGYVQERTIFFKDDGNYKTRAEVKFEGDTLVNRIELKGIDFKEDGNILGHKLEYNYNSHNVYIMADKQKNGIKVNFKIRHNIEDGSVQLADHYQQNTPIGDGPVLLPDNHYLSTQSALSKDPNEKRDHMVLLEFVTAAGITLGMDELYKSSHHHHHH
How to cite: OsPQL upGFP was a gift from Geoffrey Chang (Addgene plasmid # 117895 ; http://n2t.net/addgene:117895 ; RRID:Addgene_117895)
