[The description below was written by a language model from this plasmid's Addgene catalogue record and pLannotate feature annotations shown in this document.]
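Description:
OsPQL upGFP is a yeast expression plasmid built on the pPICZc backbone for methanol-inducible protein production in Pichia pastoris (Komagataella phaffii). It is maintained in E. coli through a high-copy ColE1/pUC-type origin and carries a single selection cassette that works in both hosts. In this cassette the Sh ble gene (BleoR), which confers Zeocin/bleomycin resistance, sits behind tandem promoters: the S. cerevisiae TEF1 promoter for yeast and the synthetic EM7 promoter for bacteria. A CYC1 terminator follows it. No yeast replication origin is annotated, which fits the usual behaviour of pPICZ-series vectors. These are normally integrated into the Pichia genome through homology at the AOX1 sequences rather than maintained episomally.

The payload is a rice (Oryza sativa) protein named OsPQL. The record does not state its function, and the feature table leaves its coding region unannotated; it presumably occupies the gap between the AOX1 promoter and EGFP. Expression is driven by the methanol-regulated AOX1 promoter and terminated by the AOX1 terminator. OsPQL is fused at its C terminus to EGFP, and the depositor's protein sequence ends in a hexahistidine tag. The short "capTEV" fragments annotated downstream of EGFP most likely reflect this His-tag region, plus a second vector-derived His-coding stretch, rather than a complete composite tag.

The stated purpose is protein expression. The GFP fusion allows expression level and protein behaviour to be followed by fluorescence, and the His tag would allow metal-affinity purification.
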