Features (pLannotate 1.2.2; 11 found; start..end, strand, type, name):
      2..940     +  promoter       AOX1 promoter: Pichia pastoris AOX1; inducible promoter, regulated by methanol
   2276..2992    +  CDS            EGFP: EGFP is a basic (constitutively fluorescent) green fluorescent protein published in 1996, derived from Aequorea victoria. It is reported to be a rapidly-maturing weak dimer with moderate acid sensitivity.
   2998..3016    +  CDS            capTEV™ (fragment): composite tag for in vivo biotinylation, TEV protease cleavage, and 6xHis tagging
   3032..3049    +  CDS            capTEV™ (fragment): composite tag for in vivo biotinylation, TEV protease cleavage, and 6xHis tagging
   3060..3125    +  CDS            AOX1 (fragment): ALOX1_KOMPC - Experimental evidence at protein level: Swiss-Prot protein existence level 1. Major isoform of alcohol oxidase, which catalyzes the oxidation of methanol to formaldehyde and hydrogen peroxide, the first step in the methanol utilization pathway of methylotrophic yeasts. From Komagataella phaffii (strain ATCC 76273 / CBS 7435 / CECT 11047 / NRRL Y-11430 / Wegner 21-1) (Yeast) (Pichia pastoris).
   3129..3375    +  terminator     AOX1 terminator: Pichia pastoris AOX1; transcription terminator for AOX1
   3396..3803    +  promoter       TEF1 promoter: S. cerevisiae TEF1; promoter for EF-1α
   3810..3857    +  promoter       EM7 promoter: synthetic bacterial promoter&nbsp
   3876..4250    +  CDS            BleoR: antibiotic-binding protein; Sh ble from Streptoalloteichus hindustanus; confers resistance to bleomycin, phleomycin, and Zeocin™
   4316..4563    +  terminator     CYC1 terminator: S. cerevisiae CYC1; transcription terminator for CYC1
   4638..5226    -  rep_origin     ori: high-copy-number ColE1/pMB1/pBR322/pUC origin of replication
>Addgene plasmid #117895 | OsPQL upGFP | addgene full sequence | sequence record 231227 | Addgene NGS Result
AGATCTAACATCCAAAGACGAAAGGTTGAATGAAACCTTTTTGCCATCCGACATCCACAGGTCCATTCTC
ACACATAAGTGCCAAACGCAACAGGAGGGGATACACTAGCAGCAGACCGTTGCAAACGCAGGACCTCCAC
TCCTCTTCTCCTCAACACCCACTTTTGCCATCGAAAAACCAGCCCAGTTATTGGGCTTGATTGGAGCTCG
CTCATTCCAATTCCTTCTATTAGGCTACTAACACCATGACTTTATTAGCCTGTCTATCCTGGCCCCCCTG
GCGAGGTTCATGTTTGTTTATTTCCGAATGCAACAAGCTCCGCATTACACCCGAACATCACTCCAGATGA
GGGCTTTCTGAGTGTGGGGTCAAATAGTTTCATGTTCCCCAAATGGCCCAAAACTGACAGTTTAAACGCT
GTCTTGGAACCTAATATGACAAAAGCGTGATCTCATCCAAGATGAACTAAGTTTGGTTCGTTGAAATGCT
AACGGCCAGTTGGTCAAAAAGAAACTTCCAAAAGTCGGCATACCGTTTGTCTTGTTTGGTATTGATTGAC
GAATGCTCAAAAATAATCTCATTAATGCTTAGCGCAGTCTCTCTATCGCTTCTGAACCCCGGTGCACCTG
TGCCGAAACGCAAATGGGGAAACACCCGCTTTTTGGATGATTATGCATTGTCTCCACATTGTATGCTTCC
AAGATTCTGGTGGGAATACTGCTGATAGCCTAACGTTCATGATCAAAATTTAACTGTTCTAACCCCTACT
TGACAGCAATATATAAACAGAAGGAAGCTGCCCTGTCTTAAACCTTTTTTTTTATCATCATTATTAGCTT
ACTTTCATAATTGCGACTGGTTCCAATTGACAAGCTTTTGATTTTAACGACTTTTAACGACAACTTGAGA
AGATCAAAAAACAACTAATTATTCGAAACGAGGAATTCGCTGAGGCTTAATATGGGCATCTTCAGTGGAG
CGGGAGCACATCGCCCTAGCTGCCCGTCGGCCGCGAATTGCGCAAAATGGGCTCAAACCTACCTGAAGTA
CTGCCTTTGTAGCACGAGGGATGGCATGGCACTGACGCTTGGACTGTTAAGCGTCATCAGCTGGGGAGTT
GCTGAGGTGCCACAGATCATAACTAATTACAAGCATAAGTCAACAGAAGGCCTTTCCCTTGCTTTTCTAA
TGACATGGATTGTTGGGGACTTTTTTAACCTTATTGGCTGCTTCTTGGAACCTGAGACGCTGCCAACACA
ATTTTACATGGCTCTGCTATACACCATCACAACTGTTATTCTCACTGGACAGACAGTATACTATAGCCAC
ATATATCACCGTCTTAAAGCAAAAAAAGCCAGGGCAACAAGCAAGCCTCAGAGGCATCAGCGTGCTGATG
CTTCATTGAGAGAAAAGCTTTTGGGGCCCAAGGTTATTGGGGAAATCAGAAACAATAGCCACCTAGGTGC
AACCGTCCCTATTCCAACAAGTTCTCCAATTACAGTTAATACAGAAATAGTACGGCAACGACATGGCCCA
AGCAGCCTCAGTGAATACTACTACACGTCAGCAAGATCTCTCTCAAGCAGCCCAGTGCCAATGTCAGGCA
CATGGTCGGCTAATTATCATCAAACAAATTCTCCACCAGAAATAGATGACCAAAAGGAATCCTTGGTCAG
TGAGTTTTCCCCAGCACAATATGCAGCATCTCCTTTAATAAAGAATTCTCTCTCAGTGGTACCATGGATG
TCCCTTCTCTTGGGTATGAGTGTTTTGCATTTTTTAGTTGGAACAACCCATCAAGAGGTGCCAAATGGTA
TTGTCATACCTGTCGGGAGAAGGCTTTTACTGTTGGCGGATGACCATGCAGATTCATCTGTCAGCAATGG
CAGTGGAAGTGGAATTGGAAGCTTCCTTGGTTGGGCTATGGCGGTAATCTATATGGGTGGACGACTTCCC
CAGATCTGGTTAAATATGAAAAGAGGGAATGCTGAGGGACTCAATCCACTAATGTTTACTTTTGCATTAG
TGGGAAATGTGACATACGTTGGAAGTATACTTGTGAAAAGCATGGATTGGTCAAAACTTAAGCCGAATCT
ACCGTGGCTTGTAGATGCTGGAGGATGTGTTTTGCTTGATACTTTTATTATTCTTCAGTTTCTTTATTTC
CATTATCGGAAGCGACACGTTCCTGATGAGCCTGACAGTGCTGATAAAGTTGCATTAAACCTCAGCCTCG
AGGGTTCGGAGAACCTGTACTTCCAATCTGGTTCGATGGTGAGCAAGGGCGAGGAGCTGTTCACCGGGGT
GGTGCCCATCCTGGTCGAGCTGGACGGCGACGTAAACGGCCACAAGTTCAGCGTGTCCGGCGAGGGCGAG
GGCGATGCCACCTACGGCAAGCTGACCCTGAAGTTCATCTGCACCACCGGCAAGCTGCCCGTGCCCTGGC
CCACCCTCGTGACCACCCTGACCTACGGCGTGCAGTGCTTCAGCCGCTACCCCGACCACATGAAGCAGCA
CGACTTCTTCAAGTCCGCCATGCCCGAAGGCTACGTCCAGGAGCGCACCATCTTCTTCAAGGACGACGGC
AACTACAAGACCCGCGCCGAGGTGAAGTTCGAGGGCGACACCCTGGTGAACCGCATCGAGCTGAAGGGCA
TCGACTTCAAGGAGGACGGCAACATCCTGGGGCACAAGCTGGAGTACAACTACAACAGCCACAACGTCTA
TATCATGGCCGACAAGCAGAAGAACGGCATCAAGGTGAACTTCAAGATCCGCCACAACATCGAGGACGGC
AGCGTGCAGCTCGCCGACCACTACCAGCAGAACACCCCCATCGGCGACGGCCCCGTGCTGCTGCCCGACA
ACCACTACCTGAGCACCCAGTCCGCCCTGAGCAAAGACCCCAACGAGAAGCGCGATCACATGGTCCTGCT
GGAGTTCGTGACCGCCGCCGGGATCACTCTCGGCATGGACGAGCTGTACAAGTCGTCGCATCATCATCAT
CATCATCATCATTAAGTCGACCATCATCATCATCATCATTGAGTTTGTAGCCTTAGACATGACTGTTCCT
CAGTTCAAGTTGGGCACTTACGAGAAGACCGGTCTTGCTAGATTCTAATCAAGAGGATGTCAGAATGCCA
TTTGCCTGAGAGATGCAGGCTTCATTTTTGATACTTTTTTATTTGTAACCTATATAGTATAGGATTTTTT
TTGTCATTTTGTTTCTTCTCGTACGAGCTTGCTCCTGATCAGCCTATCTCGCAGCTGATGAATATCTTGT
GGTAGGGGTTTGGGAAAATCATTCGAGTTTGATGTTTTTCTTGGTATTTCCCACTCCTCTTCAGAGTACA
GAAGATTAAGTGAGACCTTCGTTTGTGCGGATCCCCCACACACCATAGCTTCAAAATGTTTCTACTCCTT
TTTTACTCTTCCAGATTTTCTCGGACTCCGCGCATCGCCGTACCACTTCAAAACACCCAAGCACAGCATA
CTAAATTTCCCCTCTTTCTTCCTCTAGGGTGTCGTTAATTACCCGTACTAAAGGTTTGGAAAAGAAAAAA
GAGACCGCCTCGTTTCTTTTTCTTCGTCGAAAAAGGCAATAAAAATTTTTATCACGTTTCTTTTTCTTGA
AAATTTTTTTTTTTGATTTTTTTCTCTTTCGATGACCTCCCATTGATATTTAAGTTAATAAACGGTCTTC
AATTTCTCAAGTTTCAGTTTCATTTTTCTTGTTCTATTACAACTTTTTTTACTTCTTGCTCATTAGAAAG
AAAGCATAGCAATCTAATCTAAGGGCGGTGTTGACAATTAATCATCGGCATAGTATATCGGCATAGTATA
ATACGACAAGGTGAGGAACTAAACCATGGCCAAGTTGACCAGTGCCGTTCCGGTGCTCACCGCGCGCGAC
GTCGCCGGAGCGGTCGAGTTCTGGACCGACCGGCTCGGGTTCTCCCGGGACTTCGTGGAGGACGACTTCG
CCGGTGTGGTCCGGGACGACGTGACCCTGTTCATCAGCGCGGTCCAGGACCAGGTGGTGCCGGACAACAC
CCTGGCCTGGGTGTGGGTGCGCGGCCTGGACGAGCTGTACGCCGAGTGGTCGGAGGTCGTGTCCACGAAC
TTCCGGGACGCCTCCGGGCCGGCCATGACCGAGATCGGCGAGCAGCCGTGGGGGCGGGAGTTCGCCCTGC
GCGACCCGGCCGGCAACTGCGTGCACTTCGTGGCCGAGGAGCAGGACTGACACGTCCGACGCGGCCCGAC
GGGTCCGAGGCCTCGGAGATCCGTCCCCCTTTTCCTTTGTCGATATCATGTAATTAGTTATGTCACGCTT
ACATTCACGCCCTCCCCCCACATCCGCTCTAACCGAAAAGGAAGGAGTTAGACAACCTGAAGTCTAGGTC
CCTATTTATTTTTTTATAGTTATGTTAGTATTAAGAACGTTATTTATATTTCAAATTTTTCTTTTTTTTC
TGTACAGACGCGTGTACGCATGTAACATTATACTGAAAACCTTGCTTGAGAAGGTTTTGGGACGCTCGAA
GGCTTTAATTTGCAAGCTGGAGACCAACATGTGAGCAAAAGGCCAGCAAAAGGCCAGGAACCGTAAAAAG
GCCGCGTTGCTGGCGTTTTTCCATAGGCTCCGCCCCCCTGACGAGCATCACAAAAATCGACGCTCAAGTC
AGAGGTGGCGAAACCCGACAGGACTATAAAGATACCAGGCGTTTCCCCCTGGAAGCTCCCTCGTGCGCTC
TCCTGTTCCGACCCTGCCGCTTACCGGATACCTGTCCGCCTTTCTCCCTTCGGGAAGCGTGGCGCTTTCT
CATAGCTCACGCTGTAGGTATCTCAGTTCGGTGTAGGTCGTTCGCTCCAAGCTGGGCTGTGTGCACGAAC
CCCCCGTTCAGCCCGACCGCTGCGCCTTATCCGGTAACTATCGTCTTGAGTCCAACCCGGTAAGACACGA
CTTATCGCCACTGGCAGCAGCCACTGGTAACAGGATTAGCAGAGCGAGGTATGTAGGCGGTGCTACAGAG
TTCTTGAAGTGGTGGCCTAACTACGGCTACACTAGAAGAACAGTATTTGGTATCTGCGCTCTGCTGAAGC
CAGTTACCTTCGGAAAAAGAGTTGGTAGCTCTTGATCCGGCAAACAAACCACCGCTGGTAGCGGTGGTTT
TTTTGTTTGCAAGCAGCAGATTACGCGCAGAAAAAAAGGATCTCAAGAAGATCCTTTGATCTTTTCTACG
GGGTCTGACGCTCAGTGGAACGAAAACTCACGTTAAGGGATTTTGGTCATGAGATC
